Addgene plasmid #116447: pHAGE-PDGFRA-D842V
Purpose: Lentiviral expression of PDGFRA D842V
Depositing lab: Gordon Mills & Kenneth Scott. Depositing organization: Baylor College of Medicine. Publication: Systematic Functional Annotation of Somatic Mutations in Cancer. Ng PK, Li J, Jeong KJ, Shao S, Chen H, Tsang YH, Sengupta S, Wang Z, Bhavana VH, Tran R, Soewito S, Minussi DC, Moreno D, Kong K, Dogruluk T, Lu H, Gao J, Tokheim C, Zhou DC, Johnson AM, Zeng J, Ip CKM, Ju Z, Wester M, Yu S, Li Y, Vellano CP, Schultz N, Karchin R, Ding L, Lu Y, Cheung LWT, Chen K, Shaw KR, Meric-Bernstam F, Scott KL, Yi S, Sahni N, Liang H, Mills GB. Cancer Cell. 2018 Mar 12;33(3):450-462.e10. doi: 10.1016/j.ccell.2018.01.021. PubMed 29533785.
Backbone
  Vector backbone: pHAGE
  Vector type: Lentiviral
Growth in bacteria
  Bacterial resistance: Ampicillin, 100 μg/mL
  Growth temperature: 37°C
  Growth strain: Stbl3
  Copy number: High Copy
Gene/Insert
  Gene/Insert name: PDGFRA
  Species: H. sapiens (human)
  Mutation: D842V
  Entrez Gene: PDGFRA (a.k.a. CD140A, PDGFR-2, PDGFR2)
  Cloning method: Gateway Cloning
Terms and licenses: Academic/Nonprofit Terms; Industry Terms: Not Available to Industry
How to cite: pHAGE-PDGFRA-D842V was a gift from Gordon Mills & Kenneth Scott (Addgene plasmid # 116447)
