[The description below was written by a language model from this plasmid's Addgene catalogue record and pLannotate feature annotations shown in this document.]
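Description:
pHAGE-PDGFRA-D842V is an HIV-1-based lentiviral expression plasmid of about 11.8 kb, built on the pHAGE backbone to deliver the D842V mutant of human PDGFRA, the platelet-derived growth factor receptor alpha tyrosine kinase. In bacteria it is maintained through a high-copy ColE1/pUC-type origin and selected with ampicillin via the β-lactamase gene. Short remnants of lac regulatory elements, lacI, the SV40 origin and an SV40 poly(A) signal also appear in the backbone as annotation fragments. The viral portion carries a truncated 5' LTR, the Ψ packaging signal with an adjoining gag fragment, the Rev response element, the cPPT/CTS and a ΔU3 3' LTR. The genome can therefore be packaged when helper functions are supplied in trans, and it integrates as a self-inactivating provirus.

Between the LTRs, the constitutive human EF-1α promoter drives the PDGFRA open reading frame. The insert was introduced by Gateway recombination and is flanked by attB1 and attB2 sites. A V5 epitope tag is annotated just downstream of attB2, but the record does not state whether it is fused in frame, which would depend on the insert lacking a stop codon. An EMCV IRES followed by EGFP sits on the same transcript, allowing transduced cells to be identified or sorted by fluorescence. A WPRE ahead of the 3' LTR enhances transcript expression. No mammalian drug-resistance marker is annotated.

The stated purpose is lentiviral expression of PDGFRA D842V. The construct comes from a study that systematically assessed the functional effects of somatic cancer mutations, so it suits stable expression of this variant in mammalian cells for comparison with other alleles.
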