Features (pLannotate 1.2.2; 27 found; start..end, strand, type, name):
    377..634     +  LTR            5' LTR (truncated): truncated 5' long terminal repeat (LTR) from HIV-1
    681..806     +  misc_feature   HIV-1 Ψ: packaging signal of human immunodeficiency virus type 1
    790..1128    +  CDS            HIV-1 gag (fragment): gag protein from human immunodeficiency virus 1; gag
   1303..1536    +  misc_feature   RRE: The Rev response element (RRE) of HIV-1 allows for Rev-dependent mRNA export from the nucleus to the cytoplasm.
   1913..2013    +  CDS            Rev (fragment): human immunodeficiency virus 1 (HIV-1) Rev protein; rev; enhances nuclear export of unspliced and incompletely spliced viral mRNAs
   2058..2175    +  misc_feature   cPPT/CTS: central polypurine tract and central termination sequence of HIV-1
   2223..3401    +  promoter       EF-1α promoter: strong constitutive promoter for human elongation factor EF-1α
   3422..3442    +  protein_bind   attB1: mutant version of attB; core recombination site for the Gateway® BP reaction BP Clonase™
   3448..6714    +  CDS            PDGFRA: PGFRA_HUMAN - Also known as PDGFR2, RHEPDGFRA. Experimental evidence at protein level: Swiss-Prot protein existence level 1. Tyrosine-protein kinase that acts as a cell-surface receptor for PDGFA, PDGFB and PDGFC and plays an essential role in the regulation of embryonic development, cell proliferation, survival and chemotaxis. Depending on the context, promotes or inhibits cell proliferation and cell migration. Plays an important role in the differentiation of bone marrow-derived mesenchymal stem cells. Required for normal skeleton development and cephalic closure during embryonic development
   6719..6743    -  protein_bind   attB2: mutant version of attB; recombination site for the Gateway® BP reaction BP Clonase™
   6796..6837    +  CDS            V5 tag: epitope tag from simian virus 5
   6963..7425    +  misc_feature   IRES: internal ribosome entry site (IRES) of the encephalomyocarditis virus (EMCV)
   7439..8158    +  CDS            EGFP: the original enhanced GFP (Yang et al., 1996) mammalian codon-optimized
   8172..8760    +  misc_feature   WPRE: woodchuck hepatitis virus posttranscriptional regulatory element
   8768..8833    +  CDS            nef (fragment): NEF_HV1Z2 - Experimental evidence at protein level: Swiss-Prot protein existence level 1. Extracellular Nef protein targets CD4(+) T-lymphocytes for apoptosis by interacting with CXCR4 surface receptors. From Human immunodeficiency virus type 1 group M subtype D (isolate Z2/CDC-Z34) (HIV-1).
   8835..9068    +  LTR            3' LTR (ΔU3): self-inactivating 3' long terminal repeat (LTR) from HIV-1
   9273..9377    +  promoter       AmpR promoter: bla
   9378..10238   +  CDS            AmpR: β-lactamase; bla; confers resistance to ampicillin, carbenicillin, and related antibiotics
  10409..10997   +  rep_origin     ori: high-copy-number ColE1/pMB1/pBR322/pUC origin of replication
  11180..11234   +  CDS            lacI (fragment): lac repressor; lacI; The lac repressor binds to the lac operator to inhibit transcription in E. coli. This inhibition can be relieved by adding lactose or isopropyl-β-D-thiogalactopyranoside (IPTG).
  11240..11333   +  rep_origin     SV40 ori (fragment): SV40 origin of replication
  11358..11395   +  CDS            lacI (fragment): lac repressor; lacI; The lac repressor binds to the lac operator to inhibit transcription in E. coli. This inhibition can be relieved by adding lactose or isopropyl-β-D-thiogalactopyranoside (IPTG).
  11408..11429   +  protein_bind   CAP binding site: CAP binding activates transcription in the presence of cAMP. E. coli catabolite activator protein
  11444..11474   +  promoter       lac promoter: promoter for the E. coli lac operon
  11478..11500   +  protein_bind   lac operator (fragment): The lac repressor binds to the lac operator to inhibit transcription in E. coli. This inhibition can be relieved by adding lactose or isopropyl-β-D-thiogalactopyranoside (IPTG). lac repressor encoded by lacI
  11532..11615   +  polyA_signal   SV40 poly(A) signal (fragment): SV40 polyadenylation signal
  11782..329     +  CDS            nef (fragment) (across the origin): NEF_HV1BR - Experimental evidence at protein level: Swiss-Prot protein existence level 1. Extracellular Nef protein targets CD4(+) T-lymphocytes for apoptosis by interacting with CXCR4 surface receptors (PubMed:14990729). From Human immunodeficiency virus type 1 group M subtype B (isolate BRU/LAI) (HIV-1).
>Addgene plasmid #116447 | pHAGE-PDGFRA-D842V | addgene full sequence | sequence record 245655 | Addgene NGS Result
TGGAAGGGCTAATTCACTCCCAAAGAAGACAAGATATCCTTGATCTGTGGATCTACCACACACAAGGCTA
CTTCCCTGATTAGCAGAACTACACACCAGGGCCAGGGGTCAGATATCCACTGACCTTTGGATGGTGCTAC
AAGCTAGTACCAGTTGAGCCAGATAAGGTAGAAGAGGCCAATAAAGGAGAGAACACCAGCTTGTTACACC
CTGTGAGCCTGCATGGGATGGATGACCCGGAGAGAGAAGTGTTAGAGTGGAGGTTTGACAGCCGCCTAGC
ATTTCATCACGTGGCCCGAGAGCTGCATCCGGAGTACTTCAAGAACTGCTGATATCGAGCTTGCTACAAG
GGACTTTCCGCTGGGGACTTTCCAGGGAGGCGTGGCCTGGGCGGGACTGGGGAGTGGCGAGCCCTCAGAT
CCTGCATATAAGCAGCTGCTTTTTGCCTGTACTGGGTCTCTCTGGTTAGACCAGATCTGAGCCTGGGAGC
TCTCTGGCTAACTAGGGAACCCACTGCTTAAGCCTCAATAAAGCTTGCCTTGAGTGCTTCAAGTAGTGTG
TGCCCGTCTGTTGTGTGACTCTGGTAACTAGAGATCCCTCAGACCCTTTTAGTCAGTGTGGAAAATCTCT
AGCAGTGGCGCCCGAACAGGGACTTGAAAGCGAAAGGGAAACCAGAGGAGCTCTCTCGACGCAGGACTCG
GCTTGCTGAAGCGCGCACGGCAAGAGGCGAGGGGCGGCGACTGGTGAGTACGCCAAAAATTTTGACTAGC
GGAGGCTAGAAGGAGAGAGATGGGTGCGAGAGCGTCAGTATTAAGCGGGGGAGAATTAGATCGCGATGGG
AAAAAATTCGGTTAAGGCCAGGGGGAAAGAAAAAATATAAATTAAAACATATAGTATGGGCAAGCAGGGA
GCTAGAACGATTCGCAGTTAATCCTGGCCTGTTAGAAACATCAGAAGGCTGTAGACAAATACTGGGACAG
CTACAACCATCCCTTCAGACAGGATCAGAAGAACTTAGATCATTATATAATACAGTAGCAACCCTCTATT
GTGTGCATCAAAGGATAGAGATAAAAGACACCAAGGAAGCTTTAGACAAGATAGAGGAAGAGCAAAACAA
AAGTAAGACCACCGCACAGCAAGCGGCCGGCCGCTGATCTTCAGACCTGGAGGAGGAGATATGAGGGACA
ATTGGAGAAGTGAATTATATAAATATAAAGTAGTAAAAATTGAACCATTAGGAGTAGCACCCACCAAGGC
AAAGAGAAGAGTGGTGCAGAGAGAAAAAAGAGCAGTGGGAATAGGAGCTTTGTTCCTTGGGTTCTTGGGA
GCAGCAGGAAGCACTATGGGCGCAGCGTCAATGACGCTGACGGTACAGGCCAGACAATTATTGTCTGGTA
TAGTGCAGCAGCAGAACAATTTGCTGAGGGCTATTGAGGCGCAACAGCATCTGTTGCAACTCACAGTCTG
GGGCATCAAGCAGCTCCAGGCAAGAATCCTGGCTGTGGAAAGATACCTAAAGGATCAACAGCTCCTGGGG
ATTTGGGGTTGCTCTGGAAAACTCATTTGCACCACTGCTGTGCCTTGGAATGCTAGTTGGAGTAATAAAT
CTCTGGAACAGATTTGGAATCACACGACCTGGATGGAGTGGGACAGAGAAATTAACAATTACACAAGCTT
AATACACTCCTTAATTGAAGAATCGCAAAACCAGCAAGAAAAGAATGAACAAGAATTATTGGAATTAGAT
AAATGGGCAAGTTTGTGGAATTGGTTTAACATAACAAATTGGCTGTGGTATATAAAATTATTCATAATGA
TAGTAGGAGGCTTGGTAGGTTTAAGAATAGTTTTTGCTGTACTTTCTATAGTGAATAGAGTTAGGCAGGG
ATATTCACCATTATCGTTTCAGACCCACCTCCCAACCCCGAGGGGACCCGACAGGCCCGAAGGAATAGAA
GAAGAAGGTGGAGAGAGAGACAGAGACAGATCCATTCGATTAGTGAACGGATCTCGACGGTATCGCCGAA
TTCACAAATGGCAGTATTCATCCACAATTTTAAAAGAAAAGGGGGGATTGGGGGGTACAGTGCAGGGGAA
AGAATAGTAGACATAATAGCAACAGACATACAAACTAAAGAATTACAAAAACAAATTACAAAAATTCAAA
ATTTTCGGGTTTATTACAGGGACAGCAGAGATCCAGTTTGGACTAGTCGTGAGGCTCCGGTGCCCGTCAG
TGGGCAGAGCGCACATCGCCCACAGTCCCCGAGAAGTTGGGGGGAGGGGTCGGCAATTGAACCGGTGCCT
AGAGAAGGTGGCGCGGGGTAAACTGGGAAAGTGATGTCGTGTACTGGCTCCGCCTTTTTCCCGAGGGTGG
GGGAGAACCGTATATAAGTGCAGTAGTCGCCGTGAACGTTCTTTTTCGCAACGGGTTTGCCGCCAGAACA
CAGGTAAGTGCCGTGTGTGGTTCCCGCGGGCCTGGCCTCTTTACGGGTTATGGCCCTTGCGTGCCTTGAA
TTACTTCCACCTGGCTGCAGTACGTGATTCTTGATCCCGAGCTTCGGGTTGGAAGTGGGTGGGAGAGTTC
GAGGCCTTGCGCTTAAGGAGCCCCTTCGCCTCGTGCTTGAGTTGAGGCCTGGCCTGGGCGCTGGGGCCGC
CGCGTGCGAATCTGGTGGCACCTTCGCGCCTGTCTCGCTGCTTTCGATAAGTCTCTAGCCATTTAAAATT
TTTGATGACCTGCTGCGACGCTTTTTTTCTGGCAAGATAGTCTTGTAAATGCGGGCCAAGATCTGCACAC
TGGTATTTCGGTTTTTGGGGCCGCGGGCGGCGACGGGGCCCGTGCGTCCCAGCGCACATGTTCGGCGAGG
CGGGGCCTGCGAGCGCGGCCACCGAGAATCGGACGGGGGTAGTCTCAAGCTGGCCGGCCTGCTCTGGTGC
CTGGCCTCGCGCCGCCGTGTATCGCCCCGCCCTGGGCGGCAAGGCTGGCCCGGTCGGCACCAGTTGCGTG
AGCGGAAAGATGGCCGCTTCCCGGCCCTGCTGCAGGGAGCTCAAAATGGAGGACGCGGCGCTCGGGAGAG
CGGGCGGGTGAGTCACCCACACAAAGGAAAAGGGCCTTTCCGTCCTCAGCCGTCGCTTCATGTGACTCCA
CGGAGTACCGGGCGCCGTCCAGGCACCTCGATTAGTTCTCGAGCTTTTGGAGTACGTCGTCTTTAGGTTG
GGGGGAGGGGTTTTATGCGATGGAGTTTCCCCACACTGAGTGGGTGGAGACTGAAGTTAGGCCAGCTTGG
CACTTGATGTAATTCTCCTTGGAATTTGCCCTTTTTGAGTTTGGATCTTGGTTCATTCTCAAGCCTCAGA
CAGTGGTTCAAAGTTTTTTTCTTCCATTTCAGGTGTCGTGAAGCGGCCCTGCAGATATCAACAAGTTTGT
ACAAAAAAGCAGGCACCATGGGGACTTCCCATCCGGCGTTCCTGGTCTTAGGCTGTCTTCTCACAGGGCT
GAGCCTAATCCTCTGCCAGCTTTCATTACCCTCTATCCTTCCAAATGAAAATGAAAAGGTTGTGCAGCTG
AATTCATCCTTTTCTCTGAGATGCTTTGGGGAGAGTGAAGTGAGCTGGCAGTACCCCATGTCTGAAGAAG
AGAGCTCCGATGTGGAAATCAGAAATGAAGAAAACAACAGCGGCCTTTTTGTGACGGTCTTGGAAGTGAG
CAGTGCCTCGGCGGCCCACACAGGGTTGTACACTTGCTATTACAACCACACTCAGACAGAAGAGAATGAG
CTTGAAGGCAGGCACATTTACATCTATGTGCCAGACCCAGATGTAGCCTTTGTACCTCTAGGAATGACGG
ATTATTTAGTCATCGTGGAGGATGATGATTCTGCCATTATACCTTGTCGCACAACTGATCCCGAGACTCC
TGTAACCTTACACAACAGTGAGGGGGTGGTACCTGCCTCCTACGACAGCAGACAGGGCTTTAATGGGACC
TTCACTGTAGGGCCCTATATCTGTGAGGCCACCGTCAAAGGAAAGAAGTTCCAGACCATCCCATTTAATG
TTTATGCTTTAAAAGCAACATCAGAGCTGGATCTAGAAATGGAAGCTCTTAAAACCGTGTATAAGTCAGG
GGAAACGATTGTGGTCACCTGTGCTGTTTTTAACAATGAGGTGGTTGACCTTCAATGGACTTACCCTGGA
GAAGTGAAAGGCAAAGGCATCACAATGCTGGAAGAAATCAAAGTCCCATCCATCAAATTGGTGTACACTT
TGACGGTCCCCGAGGCCACGGTGAAAGACAGTGGAGATTACGAATGTGCTGCCCGCCAGGCTACCAGGGA
GGTCAAAGAAATGAAGAAAGTCACTATTTCTGTCCATGAGAAAGGTTTCATTGAAATCAAACCCACCTTC
AGCCAGTTGGAAGCTGTCAACCTGCATGAAGTCAAACATTTTGTTGTAGAGGTGCGGGCCTACCCACCTC
CCAGGATATCCTGGCTGAAAAACAATCTGACTCTGATTGAAAATCTCACTGAGATCACCACTGATGTGGA
AAAGATTCAGGAAATAAGGTATCGAAGCAAATTAAAGCTGATCCGTGCTAAGGAAGAAGACAGTGGCCAT
TATACTATTGTAGCTCAAAATGAAGATGCTGTGAAGAGCTATACTTTTGAACTGTTAACTCAAGTTCCTT
CATCCATTCTGGACTTGGTCGATGATCACCATGGCTCAACTGGGGGACAGACGGTGAGGTGCACAGCTGA
AGGCACGCCGCTTCCTGATATTGAGTGGATGATATGCAAAGATATTAAGAAATGTAATAATGAAACTTCC
TGGACTATTTTGGCCAACAATGTCTCAAACATCATCACGGAGATCCACTCCCGAGACAGGAGTACCGTGG
AGGGCCGTGTGACTTTCGCCAAAGTGGAGGAGACCATCGCCGTGCGATGCCTGGCTAAGAATCTCCTTGG
AGCTGAGAACCGAGAGCTGAAGCTGGTGGCTCCCACCCTGCGTTCTGAACTCACGGTGGCTGCTGCAGTC
CTGGTGCTGTTGGTGATTGTGATCATCTCACTTATTGTCCTGGTTGTCATTTGGAAACAGAAACCGAGGT
ATGAAATTCGCTGGAGGGTCATTGAATCAATCAGCCCGGATGGACATGAATATATTTATGTGGACCCGAT
GCAGCTGCCTTATGACTCAAGATGGGAGTTTCCAAGAGATGGACTAGTGCTTGGTCGGGTCTTGGGGTCT
GGAGCGTTTGGGAAGGTGGTTGAAGGAACAGCCTATGGATTAAGCCGGTCCCAACCTGTCATGAAAGTTG
CAGTGAAGATGCTAAAACCCACGGCCAGATCCAGTGAAAAACAAGCTCTCATGTCTGAACTGAAGATAAT
GACTCACCTGGGGCCACATTTGAACATTGTAAACTTGCTGGGAGCCTGCACCAAGTCAGGCCCCATTTAC
ATCATCACAGAGTATTGCTTCTATGGAGATTTGGTCAACTATTTGCATAAGAATAGGGATAGCTTCCTGA
GCCACCACCCAGAGAAGCCAAAGAAAGAGCTGGATATCTTTGGATTGAACCCTGCTGATGAAAGCACACG
GAGCTATGTTATTTTATCTTTTGAAAACAATGGTGACTACATGGACATGAAGCAGGCTGATACTACACAG
TATGTCCCCATGCTAGAAAGGAAAGAGGTTTCTAAATATTCCGACATCCAGAGATCACTCTATGATCGTC
CAGCCTCATATAAGAAGAAATCTATGTTAGACTCAGAAGTCAAAAACCTCCTTTCAGATGATAACTCAGA
AGGCCTTACTTTATTGGATTTGTTGAGCTTCACCTATCAAGTTGCCCGAGGAATGGAGTTTTTGGCTTCA
AAAAATTGTGTCCACCGTGATCTGGCTGCTCGCAACGTCCTCCTGGCACAAGGAAAAATTGTGAAGATCT
GTGACTTTGGCCTGGCCAGAGTCATCATGCATGATTCGAACTATGTGTCGAAAGGCAGTACCTTTCTGCC
CGTGAAGTGGATGGCTCCTGAGAGCATCTTTGACAACCTCTACACCACACTGAGTGATGTCTGGTCTTAT
GGCATTCTGCTCTGGGAGATCTTTTCCCTTGGTGGCACCCCTTACCCCGGCATGATGGTGGATTCTACTT
TCTACAATAAGATCAAGAGTGGGTACCGGATGGCCAAGCCTGACCACGCTACCAGTGAAGTCTACGAGAT
CATGGTGAAATGCTGGAACAGTGAGCCGGAGAAGAGACCCTCCTTTTACCACCTGAGTGAGATTGTGGAG
AATCTGCTGCCTGGACAATATAAAAAGAGTTATGAAAAAATTCACCTGGACTTCCTGAAGAGTGACCATC
CTGCTGTGGCACGCATGCGTGTGGACTCAGACAATGCATACATTGGTGTCACCTACAAAAACGAGGAAGA
CAAGCTGAAGGACTGGGAGGGTGGTCTGGATGAGCAGAGACTGAGCGCTGACAGTGGCTACATCATTCCT
CTGCCTGACATTGACCCTGTCCCTGAGGAGGAGGACCTGGGCAAGAGGAACAGACACAGCTCGCAGACCT
CTGAAGAGAGTGCCATTGAGACGGGTTCCAGCAGTTCCACCTTCATCAAGAGAGAGGACGAGACCATTGA
AGACATCGACATGATGGACGACATCGGCATAGACTCTTCAGACCTGGTGGAAGACAGCTTCCTGTAGAAC
CCAGCTTTCTTGTACAAAGTGGTTGATATCCAGCACAGTGGCGGCCGCTCGAGTCTAGAGGGCCCGCGGT
TCGAAGGTAAGCCTATCCCTAACCCTCTCCTCGGTCTCGATTCTACGCGTACCGGTTAGTAATGAGATCC
CTCCCCCCCCCCTAACGTTACTGGCCGAAGCCGCTTGGAATAAGGCCGGTGTGCGTTTGTCTATATGTTA
TTTTCCACCATATTGCCGTCTTTTGGCAATGTGAGGGCCCGGAAACCTGGCCCTGTCTTCTTGACGAGCA
TTCCTAGGGGTCTTTCCCCTCTCGCCAAAGGAATGCAAGGTCTGTTGAATGTCGTGAAGGAAGCAGTTCC
TCTGGAAGCTTCTTGAAGACAAACAACGTCTGTAGCGACCCTTTGCAGGCAGCGGAACCCCCCACCTGGC
GACAGGTGCCTCTGCGGCCAAAAGCCACGTGTATAAGATACACCTGCAAAGGCGGCACAACCCCAGTGCC
ACGTTGTGAGTTGGATAGTTGTGGAAAGAGTCAAATGGCTCTCCTCAAGCGTATTCAACAAGGGGCTGAA
GGATGCCCAGAAGGTACCCCATTGTATGGGATCTGATCTGGGGCCTCGGTGCACATGCTTTACATGTGTT
TAGTCGAGGTTAAAAAAACGTCTAGGCCCCCCGAACCACGGGGACGTGGTTTTCCTTTGAAAAACACGAT
GATAATATGGCCACACATATGGTGAGCAAGGGCGAGGAGCTGTTCACCGGGGTGGTGCCCATCCTGGTCG
AGCTGGACGGCGACGTAAACGGCCACAAGTTCAGCGTGTCCGGCGAGGGCGAGGGCGATGCCACCTACGG
CAAGCTGACCCTGAAGTTCATCTGCACCACCGGCAAGCTGCCCGTGCCCTGGCCCACCCTCGTGACCACC
CTGACCTACGGCGTGCAGTGCTTCAGCCGCTACCCCGACCACATGAAGCAGCACGACTTCTTCAAGTCCG
CCATGCCCGAAGGCTACGTCCAGGAGCGCACCATCTTCTTCAAGGACGACGGCAACTACAAGACCCGCGC
CGAGGTGAAGTTCGAGGGCGACACCCTGGTGAACCGCATCGAGCTGAAGGGCATCGACTTCAAGGAGGAC
GGCAACATCCTGGGGCACAAGCTGGAGTACAACTACAACAGCCACAACGTCTATATCATGGCCGACAAGC
AGAAGAACGGCATCAAGGTGAACTTCAAGATCCGCCACAACATCGAGGACGGCAGCGTGCAGCTCGCCGA
CCACTACCAGCAGAACACCCCCATCGGCGACGGCCCCGTGCTGCTGCCCGACAACCACTACCTGAGCACC
CAGTCCGCCCTGAGCAAAGACCCCAACGAGAAGCGCGATCACATGGTCCTGCTGGAGTTCGTGACCGCCG
CCGGGATCACTCTCGGCATGGACGAGCTGTACAAGTAAATCGATAGATCCTAATCAACCTCTGGATTACA
AAATTTGTGAAAGATTGACTGGTATTCTTAACTATGTTGCTCCTTTTACGCTATGTGGATACGCTGCTTT
AATGCCTTTGTATCATGCTATTGCTTCCCGTATGGCTTTCATTTTCTCCTCCTTGTATAAATCCTGGTTG
CTGTCTCTTTATGAGGAGTTGTGGCCCGTTGTCAGGCAACGTGGCGTGGTGTGCACTGTGTTTGCTGACG
CAACCCCCACTGGTTGGGGCATTGCCACCACCTGTCAGCTCCTTTCCGGGACTTTCGCTTTCCCCCTCCC
TATTGCCACGGCGGAACTCATCGCCGCCTGCCTTGCCCGCTGCTGGACAGGGGCTCGGCTGTTGGGCACT
GACAATTCCGTGGTGTTGTCGGGGAAATCATCGTCCTTTCCTTGGCTGCTCGCCTGTGTTGCCACCTGGA
TTCTGCGCGGGACGTCCTTCTGCTACGTCCCTTCGGCCCTCAATCCAGCGGACCTTCCTTCCCGCGGCCT
GCTGCCGGCTCTGCGGCCTCTTCCGCGTCTTCGCCTTCGCCCTCAGACGAGTCGGATCTCCCTTTGGGCC
GCCTCCCCGCCTGAGATCCTTTAAGACCAATGACTTACAAGGCAGCTGTAGATCTTAGCCACTTTTTAAA
AGAAAAGGGGGGACTGGAAGGGCTAATTCACTCCCAACGAAGACAAGATCTGCTTTTTGCTTGTACTGGG
TCTCTCTGGTTAGACCAGATCTGAGCCTGGGAGCTCTCTGGCTAACTAGGGAACCCACTGCTTAAGCCTC
AATAAAGCTTGCCTTGAGTGCTTCAAGTAGTGTGTGCCCGTCTGTTGTGTGACTCTGGTAACTAGAGATC
CCTCAGACCCTTTTAGTCAGTGTGGAAAATCTCTAGCAGTAGTAGTTCATGTCATCTTATTATTCAGTAT
TTATAACTTGCAAAGAAATGAATATCAGAGAGTGAGAGGCCCGGGTTAATTAAGGAAAGGGCTAGATCAT
TCTTGAAGACGAAAGGGCCTCGTGATACGCCTATTTTTATAGGTTAATGTCATGATAATAATGGTTTCTT
AGACGTCAGGTGGCACTTTTCGGGGAAATGTGCGCGGAACCCCTATTTGTTTATTTTTCTAAATACATTC
AAATATGTATCCGCTCATGAGACAATAACCCTGATAAATGCTTCAATAATATTGAAAAAGGAAGAGTATG
AGTATTCAACATTTCCGTGTCGCCCTTATTCCCTTTTTTGCGGCATTTTGCCTTCCTGTTTTTGCTCACC
CAGAAACGCTGGTGAAAGTAAAAGATGCTGAAGATCAGTTGGGTGCACGAGTGGGTTACATCGAACTGGA
TCTCAACAGCGGTAAGATCCTTGAGAGTTTTCGCCCCGAAGAACGTTTTCCAATGATGAGCACTTTTAAA
GTTCTGCTATGTGGCGCGGTATTATCCCGTGTTGACGCCGGGCAAGAGCAACTCGGTCGCCGCATACACT
ATTCTCAGAATGACTTGGTTGAGTACTCACCAGTCACAGAAAAGCATCTTACGGATGGCATGACAGTAAG
AGAATTATGCAGTGCTGCCATAACCATGAGTGATAACACTGCGGCCAACTTACTTCTGACAACGATCGGA
GGACCGAAGGAGCTAACCGCTTTTTTGCACAACATGGGGGATCATGTAACTCGCCTTGATCGTTGGGAAC
CGGAGCTGAATGAAGCCATACCAAACGACGAGCGTGACACCACGATGCCTGTAGCAATGGCAACAACGTT
GCGCAAACTATTAACTGGCGAACTACTTACTCTAGCTTCCCGGCAACAATTAATAGACTGGATGGAGGCG
GATAAAGTTGCAGGACCACTTCTGCGCTCGGCCCTTCCGGCTGGCTGGTTTATTGCTGATAAATCTGGAG
CCGGTGAGCGTGGGTCTCGCGGTATCATTGCAGCACTGGGGCCAGATGGTAAGCCCTCCCGTATCGTAGT
TATCTACACGACGGGGAGTCAGGCAACTATGGATGAACGAAATAGACAGATCGCTGAGATAGGTGCCTCA
CTGATTAAGCATTGGTAACTGTCAGACCAAGTTTACTCATATATACTTTAGATTGATTTAAAACTTCATT
TTTAATTTAAAAGGATCTAGGTGAAGATCCTTTTTGATAATCTCATGACCAAAATCCCTTAACGTGAGTT
TTCGTTCCACTGAGCGTCAGACCCCGTAGAAAAGATCAAAGGATCTTCTTGAGATCCTTTTTTTCTGCGC
GTAATCTGCTGCTTGCAAACAAAAAAACCACCGCTACCAGCGGTGGTTTGTTTGCCGGATCAAGAGCTAC
CAACTCTTTTTCCGAAGGTAACTGGCTTCAGCAGAGCGCAGATACCAAATACTGTTCTTCTAGTGTAGCC
GTAGTTAGGCCACCACTTCAAGAACTCTGTAGCACCGCCTACATACCTCGCTCTGCTAATCCTGTTACCA
GTGGCTGCTGCCAGTGGCGATAAGTCGTGTCTTACCGGGTTGGACTCAAGACGATAGTTACCGGATAAGG
CGCAGCGGTCGGGCTGAACGGGGGGTTCGTGCACACAGCCCAGCTTGGAGCGAACGACCTACACCGAACT
GAGATACCTACAGCGTGAGCTATGAGAAAGCGCCACGCTTCCCGAAGGGAGAAAGGCGGACAGGTATCCG
GTAAGCGGCAGGGTCGGAACAGGAGAGCGCACGAGGGAGCTTCCAGGGGGAAACGCCTGGTATCTTTATA
GTCCTGTCGGGTTTCGCCACCTCTGACTTGAGCGTCGATTTTTGTGATGCTCGTCAGGGGGGCGGAGCCT
ATGGAAAAACGCCAGCAACGCGGCCTTTTTACGGTTCCTGGCCTTTTGCTGGCCTTTTGCTCACATGTTC
TTTCCTGCGTTATCCCCTGATTCTGTGGATAACCGTATTACCGCCTTTGAGTGAGCTGATACCGCTCGCC
GCAGCCGAACGACCGAGCGCAGCGAGTCAGTGAGCGAGGAAGCGGAAGAGCGCCCAATACGCAAACCGCC
TCTCCCCGCGCGTTGGCCGATTCATTAATGCAGCAAGCTCATGGCTGACTAATTTTTTTTATTTATGCAG
AGGCCGAGGCCGCCTCGGCCTCTGAGCTATTCCAGAAGTAGTGAGGAGGCTTTTTTGGAGGCCTAGGCTT
TTGCAAAAAGCTCCCCGTGGCACGACAGGTTTCCCGACTGGAAAGCGGGCAGTGAGCGCAACGCAATTAA
TGTGAGTTAGCTCACTCATTAGGCACCCCAGGCTTTACACTTTATGCTTCCGGCTCGTATGTTGTGTGGA
ATTGTGAGCGGATAACAATTTCACACAGGAAACAGCTATGACATGATTACGAATTTCACAAATAAAGCAT
TTTTTTCACTGCATTCTAGTTGTGGTTTGTCCAAACTCATCAATGTATCTTATCATGTCTGGATCAACTG
GATAACTCAAGCTAACCAAAATCATCCCAAACTTCCCACCCCATACCCTATTACCACTGCCAATTACCTG
TGGTTTCATTTACTCTAAACCTGTGATTCCTCTGAATTATTTTCATTTTAAAGAAATTGTATTTGTTAAA
TATGTACTACAAACTTAGTAGT
