>Addgene plasmid #116447 | pHAGE-PDGFRA-D842V | depositor partial sequence | sequence record 219321 | insert
ATGGGGACTTCCCATCCGGCGTTCCTGGTCTTAGGCTGTCTTCTCACAGGGCTGAGCCTAATCCTCTGCC
AGCTTTCATTACCCTCTATCCTTCCAAATGAAAATGAAAAGGTTGTGCAGCTGAATTCATCCTTTTCTCT
GAGATGCTTTGGGGAGAGTGAAGTGAGCTGGCAGTACCCCATGTCTGAAGAAGAGAGCTCCGATGTGGAA
ATCAGAAATGAAGAAAACAACAGCGGCCTTTTTGTGACGGTCTTGGAAGTGAGCAGTGCCTCGGCGGCCC
ACACAGGGTTGTACACTTGCTATTACAACCACACTCAGACAGAAGAGAATGAGCTTGAAGGCAGGCACAT
TTACATCTATGTGCCAGACCCAGATGTAGCCTTTGTACCTCTAGGAATGACGGATTATTTAGTCATCGTG
GAGGATGATGATTCTGCCATTATACCTTGTCGCACAACTGATCCCGAGACTCCTGTAACCTTACACAACA
GTGAGGGGGTGGTACCTGCCTCCTACGACAGCAGACAGGGCTTTAATGGGACCTTCACTGTAGGGCCCTA
TATCTGTGAGGCCACCGTCAAAGGAAAGAAGTTCCAGACCATCCCATTTAATGTTTATGCTTTAAAAGCA
ACATCAGAGCTGGATCTAGAAATGGAAGCTCTTAAAACCGTGTATAAGTCAGGGGAAACGATTGTGGTCA
CCTGTGCTGTTTTTAACAATGAGGTGGTTGACCTTCAATGGACTTACCCTGGAGAAGTGAAAGGCAAAGG
CATCACAATGCTGGAAGAAATCAAAGTCCCATCCATCAAATTGGTGTACACTTTGACGGTCCCCGAGGCC
ACGGTGAAAGACAGTGGAGATTACGAATGTGCTGCCCGCCAGGCTACCAGGGAGGTCAAAGAAATGAAGA
AAGTCACTATTTCTGTCCATGAGAAAGGTTTCATTGAAATCAAACCCACCTTCAGCCAGTTGGAAGCTGT
CAACCTGCATGAAGTCAAACATTTTGTTGTAGAGGTGCGGGCCTACCCACCTCCCAGGATATCCTGGCTG
AAAAACAATCTGACTCTGATTGAAAATCTCACTGAGATCACCACTGATGTGGAAAAGATTCAGGAAATAA
GGTATCGAAGCAAATTAAAGCTGATCCGTGCTAAGGAAGAAGACAGTGGCCATTATACTATTGTAGCTCA
AAATGAAGATGCTGTGAAGAGCTATACTTTTGAACTGTTAACTCAAGTTCCTTCATCCATTCTGGACTTG
GTCGATGATCACCATGGCTCAACTGGGGGACAGACGGTGAGGTGCACAGCTGAAGGCACGCCGCTTCCTG
ATATTGAGTGGATGATATGCAAAGATATTAAGAAATGTAATAATGAAACTTCCTGGACTATTTTGGCCAA
CAATGTCTCAAACATCATCACGGAGATCCACTCCCGAGACAGGAGTACCGTGGAGGGCCGTGTGACTTTC
GCCAAAGTGGAGGAGACCATCGCCGTGCGATGCCTGGCTAAGAATCTCCTTGGAGCTGAGAACCGAGAGC
TGAAGCTGGTGGCTCCCACCCTGCGTTCTGAACTCACGGTGGCTGCTGCAGTCCTGGTGCTGTTGGTGAT
TGTGATCATCTCACTTATTGTCCTGGTTGTCATTTGGAAACAGAAACCGAGGTATGAAATTCGCTGGAGG
GTCATTGAATCAATCAGCCCAGATGGACATGAATATATTTATGTGGACCCGATGCAGCTGCCTTATGACT
CAAGATGGGAGTTTCCAAGAGATGGACTAGTGCTTGGTCGGGTCTTGGGGTCTGGAGCGTTTGGGAAGGT
GGTTGAAGGAACAGCCTATGGATTAAGCCGGTCCCAACCTGTCATGAAAGTTGCAGTGAAGATGCTAAAA
CCCACGGCCAGATCCAGTGAAAAACAAGCTCTCATGTCTGAACTGAAGATAATGACTCACCTGGGGCCAC
ATTTGAACATTGTAAACTTGCTGGGAGCCTGCACCAAGTCAGGCCCCATTTACATCATCACAGAGTATTG
CTTCTATGGAGATTTGGTCAACTATTTGCATAAGAATAGGGATAGCTTCCTGAGCCACCACCCAGAGAAG
CCAAAGAAAGAGCTGGATATCTTTGGATTGAACCCTGCTGATGAAAGCACACGGAGCTATGTTATTTTAT
CTTTTGAAAACAATGGTGACTACATGGACATGAAGCAGGCTGATACTACACAGTATGTCCCCATGCTAGA
AAGGAAAGAGGTTTCTAAATATTCCGACATCCAGAGATCACTCTATGATCGTCCAGCCTCATATAAGAAG
AAATCTATGTTAGACTCAGAAGTCAAAAACCTCCTTTCAGATGATAACTCAGAAGGCCTTACTTTATTGG
ATTTGTTGAGCTTCACCTATCAAGTTGCCCGAGGAATGGAGTTTTTGGCTTCAAAAAATTGTGTCCACCG
TGATCTGGCTGCTCGCAACGTCCTCCTGGCACAAGGAAAAATTGTGAAGATCTGTGACTTTGGCCTGGCC
AGAGTCATCATGCATGATTCGAACTATGTGTCGAAAGGCAGTACCTTTCTGCCCGTGAAGTGGATGGCTC
CTGAGAGCATCTTTGACAACCTCTACACCACACTGAGTGATGTCTGGTCTTATGGCATTCTGCTCTGGGA
GATCTTTTCCCTTGGTGGCACCCCTTACCCCGGCATGATGGTGGATTCTACTTTCTACAATAAGATCAAG
AGTGGGTACCGGATGGCCAAGCCTGACCACGCTACCAGTGAAGTCTACGAGATCATGGTGAAATGCTGGA
ACAGTGAGCCGGAGAAGAGACCCTCCTTTTACCACCTGAGTGAGATTGTGGAGAATCTGCTGCCTGGACA
ATATAAAAAGAGTTATGAAAAAATTCACCTGGACTTCCTGAAGAGTGACCATCCTGCTGTGGCACGCATG
CGTGTGGACTCAGACAATGCATACATTGGTGTCACCTACAAAAACGAGGAAGACAAGCTGAAGGACTGGG
AGGGTGGTCTGGATGAGCAGAGACTGAGCGCTGACAGTGGCTACATCATTCCTCTGCCTGACATTGACCC
TGTCCCTGAGGAGGAGGACCTGGGCAAGAGGAACAGACACAGCTCGCAGACCTCTGAAGAGAGTGCCATT
GAGACGGGTTCCAGCAGTTCCACCTTCATCAAGAGAGAGGACGAGACCATTGAAGACATCGACATGATGG
ATGACATCGGCATAGACTCTTCAGACCTGGTGGAAGACAGCTTCCTGTAA
